Addgene plasmid #128017: CIT0
Purpose: R66A
Depositing lab: Uwe Sauer. Depositing organization: ETH Zurich (Swiss Federal Institute of Technology). Publication: Engineering genetically encoded nanosensors for real-time in vivo measurements of citrate concentrations. Ewald JC, Reich S, Baumann S, Frommer WB, Zamboni N. PLoS One. 2011;6(12):e28245. doi: 10.1371/journal.pone.0028245. Epub 2011 Dec 2. PubMed 22164251.
Backbone
  Vector backbone: pRSET
Growth in bacteria
  Bacterial resistance: Ampicillin, 100 μg/mL
  Growth temperature: 37°C
  Growth strain: DH5alpha
  Growth instructions: Construction and testing of plasmid was done in BL21.
  Copy number: Unknown
Gene/Insert
  Gene/Insert name: CitA
  Species: Klebsiella pneumoniae
  Mutation: see Depositor Comments
Terms and licenses: Academic/Nonprofit Terms; Industry Terms: Not Available to Industry
Depositor comments: Addgene identified the following mutation: N63S It is not expected to impact plasmid function
How to cite: CIT0 was a gift from Uwe Sauer (Addgene plasmid # 128017 ; http://n2t.net/addgene:128017 ; RRID:Addgene_128017)
