[The description below was written by a language model from this plasmid's Addgene catalogue record and pLannotate feature annotations shown in this document.]
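Description:
CIT0 is a bacterial expression plasmid of about 4.6 kb built on the pRSET backbone. It encodes a genetically encoded FRET-type sensor based on the citrate-binding domain of the Klebsiella pneumoniae sensor kinase CitA. It replicates in E. coli from a high-copy ColE1/pUC-type origin and is selected with ampicillin through the β-lactamase gene and its own promoter. An f1 origin is also present, which would allow single-stranded DNA production. The short annotations for RSF ori, lacI, lacZα, capTEV and SET1 are only fragments. They most likely reflect backbone remnants or partial similarity matches (the capTEV hit probably corresponds to a His-tag segment) rather than functional elements.

The expression cassette is driven by a T7 promoter with the phage T7 gene 10 ribosome binding site and ends at a T7 terminator, so it needs a host that supplies T7 RNA polymerase. This fits the depositor's note that construction and testing were done in BL21. The open reading frame begins with the pRSET N-terminal leader, comprising the T7 gene 10 leader and an Xpress epitope with an enterokinase cleavage site. This is followed by an enhanced cyan fluorescent protein, a fragment of CitA of roughly 375 bp, and the yellow fluorescent protein Venus. CitA's periplasmic domain binds citrate. Placing it between a cyan donor and a yellow acceptor is the standard design in which ligand-induced conformational change alters energy transfer between the two fluorophores.

The purpose field reads only "R66A", presumably a substitution in the CitA domain, but the record does not explain its effect on citrate binding. Repository sequencing also found an N63S change that is not expected to affect function. The associated publication concerns nanosensors for real-time in vivo measurement of citrate concentrations.
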