Features (pLannotate 1.2.2; 17 found; start..end, strand, type, name):
      1..124     +  rep_origin     RSF ori (fragment): Plasmids containing the RSF 1030 origin of replication can be propagated in E. coli cells that contain additional plasmids with compatible origins.
    126..179     +  CDS            lacI (fragment): lac repressor; lacI; The lac repressor binds to the lac operator to inhibit transcription in E. coli. This inhibition can be relieved by adding lactose or isopropyl-β-D-thiogalactopyranoside (IPTG).
    199..217     +  promoter       T7 promoter: promoter for bacteriophage T7 RNA polymerase
    249..271     +  RBS            RBS: efficient ribosome binding site from bacteriophage T7 gene 10 (Olins and Rangwala, 1989)
    291..311     +  CDS            capTEV™ (fragment): composite tag for in vivo biotinylation, TEV protease cleavage, and 6xHis tagging
    312..344     +  CDS            T7 tag (gene 10 leader): leader peptide from bacteriophage T7 gene 10 promotes efficient translation in E. coli
    348..371     +  CDS            Xpress™ tag: Xpress™ epitope tag, including an enterokinase recognition and cleavage site
    390..1070    +  CDS            Enhanced Cyan-Emitting GFP: Enhanced Cyan-Emitting GFP is a basic (constitutively fluorescent) cyan fluorescent protein published in 2002, derived from Aequorea victoria.
   1077..1451    +  CDS            citA (fragment): CITA_KLEPN - Experimental evidence at protein level: Swiss-Prot protein existence level 1. Member of the two-component regulatory system CitA/CitB. Probably activates CitB by phosphorylation. The periplasmic domain binds H-citrate(2-), which is essential for induction of the citrate- fermentation genes. From Klebsiella pneumoniae.
   1455..2165    +  CDS            Venus: Venus is a basic (constitutively fluorescent) yellow fluorescent protein published in 2002, derived from Aequorea victoria. It is reported to be a rapidly-maturing weak dimer with moderate acid sensitivity.
   2181..2230    +  CDS            SET1 (fragment): solubility-enhancement tag derived from T7 phage gene 10B
   2238..2285    +  terminator     T7 terminator: transcription terminator for bacteriophage T7 RNA polymerase
   2311..2377    +  CDS            lacZα (fragment): LacZα fragment of β-galactosidase; lacZ fragment
   2382..2837    +  rep_origin     f1 ori (sequence partly withheld): f1 bacteriophage origin of replication; arrow indicates direction of (+) strand synthesis
   2863..2967    +  promoter       AmpR promoter: bla
   2968..3828    +  CDS            AmpR: β-lactamase; bla; confers resistance to ampicillin, carbenicillin, and related antibiotics
   3999..4587    +  rep_origin     ori: high-copy-number ColE1/pMB1/pBR322/pUC origin of replication
>Addgene plasmid #128017 | CIT0 | addgene full sequence | sequence record 251592 | Addgene NGS Result
ATGTTCTTTCCTGCGTTATCCCCTGATTCTGTGGATAACCGTATTACCGCCTTTGAGTGAGCTGATACCG
CTCGCCGCAGCCGAACGACCGAGCGCAGCGAGTCAGTGAGCGAGGAAGCGGAAGAGCGCCCAATACGCAA
ACCGCCTCTCCCCGCGCGTTGGCCGATTCATTAATGCAGGATCTCGATCCCGCGAAATTAATACGACTCA
CTATAGGGAGACCACAACGGTTTCCCTCTAGAAATAATTTTGTTTAACTTTAAGAAGGAGATATACATAT
GCGGGGTTCTCATCATCATCATCATCATGGTATGGCTAGCATGACTGGTGGACAGCAAATGGGTCGGGAT
CTGTACGACGATGACGATAAGGATCCGGGCCTCGAGGTGAGCAAGGGCGAGGAGCTGTTCACCGGGGTGG
TGCCCATCCTGGTCGAGCTGGACGGCGACGTAAACGGCCACAAGTTCAGCGTGTCCGGCGAGGGCGAGGG
CGATGCCACCTACGGCAAGCTGACCCTGAAGTTCATCTGCACCACCGGCAAGCTGCCCGTGCCCTGGCCC
ACCCTCGTGACCACCCTGACCTGGGGCGTGCAGTGCTTCAGCCGCTACCCCGACCACATGAAGCAGCACG
ACTTCTTCAAGTCCGCCATGCCCGAAGGCTACGTCCAGGAGCGCACCATCTTCTTCAAGGACGACGGCAA
CTACAAGACCCGCGCCGAGGTGAAGTTCGAGGGCGACACCCTGGTGAACCGCATCGAGCTGAAGGGCATC
GACTTCAAGGAGGACGGCAACATCCTGGGGCACAAGCTGGAGTACAACTACATCAGCCACAACGTCTATA
TCACCGCCGACAAGCAGAAGAACGGCATCAAGGCCAACTTCAAGATCCGCCACAACATCGAGGACGGCAG
CGTGCAGCTCGCCGACCACTACCAGCAGAACACCCCCATCGGCGACGGCCCCGTGCTGCTGCCCGACAAC
CACTACCTGAGCACCCAGTCCGCCCTGAGCAAAGACCCCAACGAGAAGCGCGATCACATGGTCCTGCTGG
AGTTCGTGACCGCCGCCGGGGGTACCCGTCTGCATTATCAGGTCGGGCAGCGGGCGCTGATTCAGGCAAT
GCAGATTTCGGCGATGCCGGAGCTGGTCGAAGCGGTTCAGAAACGCGATCTCGCCAGAATCAAAGCGCTT
ATCGATCCCATGCGTTCGTTCTCCGACGCCACCTATATCACCGTCGGTGATGCCAGCGGCCAGGCCCTGT
ATCACGTCAATCCTGATGAAATCGGCAAATCGATGGAGGGCGGCGATAGCGATGAAGCATTGTTAAACGC
GAAAAGTTACGTGTCAGTGCGCAAAGGCTCGCTGGGCTCCTCGCTGCGCGGTAAATCACCGATTCAGGAC
GAGACCGGCAAGGTGATTGGCATTGTGTCGGTAGGCTATACCATCGAGCAAACTAGTAAGGGCGAGGAGC
TGTTCACCGGGGTGGTGCCCATCCTGGTCGAGCTGGACGGCGACGTAAACGGCCACAAGTTCAGCGTGTC
CGGCGAGGGCGAGGGCGATGCCACCTACGGCAAGCTGACCCTGAAGCTGATCTGCACCACCGGCAAGCTG
CCCGTGCCCTGGCCCACCCTCGTGACCACCCTGGGCTACGGCCTGCAGTGCTTCGCCCGCTACCCCGACC
ACATGAAGCAGCACGACTTCTTCAAGTCCGCCATGCCCGAAGGCTACGTCCAGGAGCGCACCATCTTCTT
CAAGGACGACGGCAACTACAAGACCCGCGCCGAGGTGAAGTTCGAGGGCGACACCCTGGTGAACCGCATC
GAGCTGAAGGGCATCGACTTCAAGGAGGACGGCAACATCCTGGGGCACAAGCTGGAGTACAACTACAACA
GCCACAACGTCTATATCACCGCCGACAAGCAGAAGAACGGCATCAAGGCCAACTTCAAGATCCGCCACAA
CATCGAGGACGGCGGCGTGCAGCTCGCCGACCACTACCAGCAGAACACCCCCATCGGCGACGGCCCCGTG
CTGCTGCCCGACAACCACTACCTGAGCTACCAGTCCGCCCTGAGCAAAGACCCCAACGAGAAGCGCGATC
ACATGGTCCTGCTGGAGTTCGTGACCGCCGCCGGGATCACTCTCGGCATGGACGAGCTGTACAAGTAAGG
GCCCGATCCGGCTGCTAACAAAGCCCGAAAGGAAGCTGAGTTGGCTGCTGCCACCGCTGAGCAATAACTA
GCATAACCCCTTGGGGCCTCTAAACGGGTCTTGAGGGGTTTTTTGCTGAAAGGAGGAACTATATCCGGAT
CTGGCGTAATAGCGAAGAGGCCCGCACCGATCGCCCTTCCCAACAGTTGCGCAGCCTGAATGGCGAATGG
G
[124 nt withheld, positions 2382-2505]
C
[91 nt withheld, positions 2507-2597]
AGGGTGT
[43 nt withheld, positions 2605-2647]
CCTTTGACGTTGGAGTCCACGTTCTTT
[37 nt withheld, positions 2675-2711]
ACCCTATCTCGGTCTATTCTTTTGATTTATAAGGGATTTTGCCGATTTCGGCCTATTGGTTAAAAAATGA
GCTGATTTAACAAAAATTTAACGCGAATTTTAACAAAATATTAACGCTTACAATTTAGGTGGCACTTTTC
GGGGAAATGTGCGCGGAACCCCTATTTGTTTATTTTTCTAAATACATTCAAATATGTATCCGCTCATGAG
ACAATAACCCTGATAAATGCTTCAATAATATTGAAAAAGGAAGAGTATGAGTATTCAACATTTCCGTGTC
GCCCTTATTCCCTTTTTTGCGGCATTTTGCCTTCCTGTTTTTGCTCACCCAGAAACGCTGGTGAAAGTAA
AAGATGCTGAAGATCAGTTGGGTGCACGAGTGGGTTACATCGAACTGGATCTCAACAGCGGTAAGATCCT
TGAGAGTTTTCGCCCCGAAGAACGTTTTCCAATGATGAGCACTTTTAAAGTTCTGCTATGTGGCGCGGTA
TTATCCCGTATTGACGCCGGGCAAGAGCAACTCGGTCGCCGCATACACTATTCTCAGAATGACTTGGTTG
AGTACTCACCAGTCACAGAAAAGCATCTTACGGATGGCATGACAGTAAGAGAATTATGCAGTGCTGCCAT
AACCATGAGTGATAACACTGCGGCCAACTTACTTCTGACAACGATCGGAGGACCGAAGGAGCTAACCGCT
TTTTTGCACAACATGGGGGATCATGTAACTCGCCTTGATCGTTGGGAACCGGAGCTGAATGAAGCCATAC
CAAACGACGAGCGTGACACCACGATGCCTGTAGCAATGGCAACAACGTTGCGCAAACTATTAACTGGCGA
ACTACTTACTCTAGCTTCCCGGCAACAATTAATAGACTGGATGGAGGCGGATAAAGTTGCAGGACCACTT
CTGCGCTCGGCCCTTCCGGCTGGCTGGTTTATTGCTGATAAATCTGGAGCCGGTGAGCGTGGGTCTCGCG
GTATCATTGCAGCACTGGGGCCAGATGGTAAGCCCTCCCGTATCGTAGTTATCTACACGACGGGGAGTCA
GGCAACTATGGATGAACGAAATAGACAGATCGCTGAGATAGGTGCCTCACTGATTAAGCATTGGTAACTG
TCAGACCAAGTTTACTCATATATACTTTAGATTGATTTAAAACTTCATTTTTAATTTAAAAGGATCTAGG
TGAAGATCCTTTTTGATAATCTCATGACCAAAATCCCTTAACGTGAGTTTTCGTTCCACTGAGCGTCAGA
CCCCGTAGAAAAGATCAAAGGATCTTCTTGAGATCCTTTTTTTCTGCGCGTAATCTGCTGCTTGCAAACA
AAAAAACCACCGCTACCAGCGGTGGTTTGTTTGCCGGATCAAGAGCTACCAACTCTTTTTCCGAAGGTAA
CTGGCTTCAGCAGAGCGCAGATACCAAATACTGTTCTTCTAGTGTAGCCGTAGTTAGGCCACCACTTCAA
GAACTCTGTAGCACCGCCTACATACCTCGCTCTGCTAATCCTGTTACCAGTGGCTGCTGCCAGTGGCGAT
AAGTCGTGTCTTACCGGGTTGGACTCAAGACGATAGTTACCGGATAAGGCGCAGCGGTCGGGCTGAACGG
GGGGTTCGTGCACACAGCCCAGCTTGGAGCGAACGACCTACACCGAACTGAGATACCTACAGCGTGAGCT
ATGAGAAAGCGCCACGCTTCCCGAAGGGAGAAAGGCGGACAGGTATCCGGTAAGCGGCAGGGTCGGAACA
GGAGAGCGCACGAGGGAGCTTCCAGGGGGAAACGCCTGGTATCTTTATAGTCCTGTCGGGTTTCGCCACC
TCTGACTTGAGCGTCGATTTTTGTGATGCTCGTCAGGGGGGCGGAGCCTATGGAAAAACGCCAGCAACGC
GGCCTTTTTACGGTTCCTGGCCTTTTGCTGGCCTTTTGCTCAC
